Addgene plasmid #64525: pRG215
Purpose: (Empty Backbone) Centromeric E. coli/S. cerevisiae shuttle vector
Depositing lab: Joerg Stelling. Depositing organization: ETH Zurich (Swiss Federal Institute of Technology). Publication: A shuttle vector series for precise genetic engineering of Saccharomyces cerevisiae. Gnugge R, Liphardt T, Rudolf F. Yeast. 2015 Dec 9. doi: 10.1002/yea.3144. PubMed 26647923.
Backbone
  Vector backbone: pRG215
  Backbone manufacturer: Robert Gnuegge
  Backbone size (bp): 5111
  Vector type: Yeast Expression
  Selectable markers: LEU2
Growth in bacteria
  Bacterial resistance: Ampicillin, 100 μg/mL
  Growth temperature: 37°C
  Growth strain: DH5alpha
  Copy number: High Copy
Gene/Insert
  Cloning method: Restriction Enzyme
  Sequencing primers: 5′ T7; 3′ T3
Terms and licenses: Academic/Nonprofit Terms; Industry Terms: Not Available to Industry
How to cite: pRG215 was a gift from Joerg Stelling (Addgene plasmid # 64525 ; http://n2t.net/addgene:64525 ; RRID:Addgene_64525)
