[The description below was written by a language model from this plasmid's Addgene catalogue record and pLannotate feature annotations shown in this document.]
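Description:
pRG215 is an empty-backbone centromeric shuttle vector of 5,111 bp for moving DNA between E. coli and Saccharomyces cerevisiae, part of a vector series designed for precise genetic engineering of budding yeast. In bacteria it replicates from a high-copy ColE1/pUC-type origin and is selected with ampicillin through the β-lactamase gene (AmpR) and its native promoter. In yeast it is maintained by a CEN/ARS element, which combines the CEN6 centromere with an autonomously replicating sequence. This arrangement generally gives stable, low-copy episomal maintenance with mitotic segregation similar to that of a chromosome. Yeast selection relies on the LEU2 gene, which encodes 3-isopropylmalate dehydrogenase and is expressed from its own promoter, allowing leucine-auxotrophic host strains to grow without added leucine.

The plasmid carries no insert. Its cloning region is a pBluescript-derived multiple cloning site, annotated only as a partial match, and it is intended for restriction enzyme cloning. Inward-facing T7 and T3 bacteriophage promoters flank this site and also serve as the sequencing primer sites for checking inserts. Although the vector is catalogued as a yeast expression type, the feature table shows no yeast promoter or terminator positioned to drive an inserted gene, so any expression cassette would need to bring its own regulatory elements. The remaining annotations near the cloning region are short fragments: pieces of lacZα and lacI, a lac operator, a small LEU2 promoter match and a partial match to a predicted yeast protein. These appear to be remnants or short sequence similarities rather than functional units, and with only a lacZα fragment annotated, the record does not support assuming blue/white screening.
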