Features (pLannotate 1.2.2; 14 found; start..end, strand, type, name):
     18..521     +  misc_feature   CEN/ARS: S. cerevisiae CEN6 centromere fused to an autonomously replicating sequence
    819..1913    -  CDS            LEU2: 3-isopropylmalate dehydrogenase, required for leucine biosynthesis; S. cerevisiae LEU2; yeast auxotrophic marker
   1914..2319    -  promoter       LEU2 promoter: S. cerevisiae LEU2
   2472..2550    -  CDS            lacZα (fragment): LacZα fragment of β-galactosidase; lacZ fragment
   2553..2571    +  promoter       T7 promoter: promoter for bacteriophage T7 RNA polymerase
   2678..2763    +  misc_feature   MCS (fragment): pBluescript multiple cloning site
   2804..2821    -  promoter       LEU2 promoter (fragment): S. cerevisiae LEU2
   2845..2863    -  promoter       T3 promoter: promoter for bacteriophage T3 RNA polymerase
   2908..2924    -  protein_bind   lac operator: The lac repressor binds to the lac operator to inhibit transcription in E. coli. This inhibition can be relieved by adding lactose or isopropyl-β-D-thiogalactopyranoside (IPTG). lac repressor encoded by lacI
   3004..3108    -  CDS            YC021_YEAST (fragment): Protein predicted: Swiss-Prot protein existence level 4. From Saccharomyces cerevisiae (strain ATCC 204508 / S288c) (Baker's yeast).
   3120..3171    -  CDS            lacI (fragment): lac repressor; lacI; The lac repressor binds to the lac operator to inhibit transcription in E. coli. This inhibition can be relieved by adding lactose or isopropyl-β-D-thiogalactopyranoside (IPTG).
   3354..3942    -  rep_origin     ori: high-copy-number ColE1/pMB1/pBR322/pUC origin of replication
   4121..4981    -  CDS            AmpR: β-lactamase; bla; confers resistance to ampicillin, carbenicillin, and related antibiotics
   4982..5086    -  promoter       AmpR promoter: bla
>Addgene plasmid #64525 | pRG215 | depositor full sequence | sequence record 108546 | pRG215 sequence 5111 bps
GACGTCGGGTCCTTTTCATCACGTGCTATAAAAATAATTATAATTTAAATTTTTTAATATAAATATATAA
ATTAAAAATAGAAAGTAAAAAAAGAAATTAAAGAAAAAATAGTTTTTGTTTTCCGAAGATGTAAAAGACT
CTAGGGGGATCGCCAACAAATACTACCTTTTATCTTGCTCTTCCTGCTCTCAGGTATTAATGCCGAATTG
TTTCATCTTGTCTGTGTAGAAGACCACACACGAAAATCCTGTGATTTTACATTTTACTTATCGTTAATCG
AATGTATATCTATTTAATCTGCTTTTCTTGTCTAATAAATATATATGTAAAGTACGCTTTTTGTTGAAAT
TTTTTAAACCTTTGTTTATTTTTTTTTCTTCATTCCGTAACTCTTCTACCTTCTTTATTTACTTTCTAAA
ATCCAAATACAAAACATAAAAATAAATAAACACAGAGTAAATTCCCAAATTATTCCATCATTAAAAGATA
CGAGGCGCGTGTAAGTTACAGGCAAGCGATCCGTCTTAATTAACTCTGGCGCGCCTAACTTTTTGTGTGG
TGCCCTCCTCCTTGTCAATATTAATGTTAAAGTGCAATTCTTTTTCCTTATCACGTTGAGCCATTAGTAT
CAATTTGCTTACCTGTATTCCTTTACATCCTCCTTTTTCTCCTTCTTGATAAATGTATGTAGATTGCGTA
TATAGTTTCGTCTACCCTATGAACATATTCCATTTTGTAATTTCGTGTCGCATATGTTTCTATTATGAAT
TTCATTTATAAAGTTTATGTACAAATATCATAAAAAAAGAGAATCTTTTTAAGCAAGGATTTTCTTAACT
TCTTCGGCGACAGCATCACCGACTTCGGTGGTACTGTTGGAACCACCTAAATCACCAGTTCTGATACCTG
CATCCAAAACCTTTTTAACTGCATCTTCAATGGCCTTACCTTCTTCAGGCAAGTTCAATGACAATTTCAA
CATCATTGCAGCAGACAAGATAGTGGCGATAGGGTTGACCTTATTCTTTGGCAAATCTGGAGCAGAACCG
TGGCATGGTTCGTACAAACCAAATGCGGTGTTCTTGTCTGGCAAAGAGGCCAAGGACGCAGATGGCAACA
AACCCAAGGAACCTGGGATAACGGAGGCTTCATCGGAGATGATGTCACCAAACATGTTGCTGGTGATTAT
AATACCATTTAGGTGGGTTGGGTTCTTAACTAGGATCATGGCGGCAGAATCAATCAATTGATGTTGAACC
TTCAATGTAGGAAATTCGTTCTTGATGGTTTCCTCCACAGTTTTTCTCCATAATCTTGAAGAGGCCAAAA
CATTAGCTTTATCCAAGGACCAAATAGGCAATGGTGGCTCATGTTGTAGGGCCATGAAAGCGGCCATTCT
TGTGATTCTTTGCACTTCTGGAACGGTGTATTGTTCACTATCCCAAGCGACACCATCACCATCGTCTTCC
TTTCTCTTACCAAAGTAAATACCTCCCACTAATTCTCTGACAACAACGAAGTCAGTACCTTTAGCAAATT
GTGGCTTGATTGGAGATAAGTCTAAAAGAGAGTCGGATGCAAAGTTACATGGTCTTAAGTTGGCGTACAA
TTGAAGTTCTTTACGGATTTTTAGTAAACCTTGTTCAGGTCTAACACTACCAGTACCCCATTTAGGACCA
CCCACAGCACCTAACAAAACGGCATCAGCCTTCTTGGAGGCTTCCAGCGCCTCATCTGGAAGTGGAACAC
CTGTAGCATCGATAGCAGCACCACCAATTAAATGATTTTGGAAATCGAACTTGACATTGGAACGAACATC
AGAAATAGCTTTAAGAACCTTAATGGCTTCGGCTGTGATTTCTTGACCAACGTGGTCACCTGGCAAAACG
ACGATCTTCTTAGGGGCAGACATTAGAATGGTATATCCTTGAAATATATATATATATTGCTGAAATGTAA
AAGGTAAGAAAAGTTAGAAAGTAAGACGATTGCTAACCACCTATTGGAAAAAACAATAGGTCCTTAAATA
ATATTGTCAACTTCAAGTATTGTGATGCAAGCATTTAGTCATGAACGCTTCTCTATTCTATATGAAAAGC
CGGTTCCGGCGCTCTCACCTTTCCTTTTTCTCCCAATTTTTCAGTTGAAAAAGGTATATGCGTCAGGCGA
CCTCTGAAATTAACAAAAAATTTCCAGTCATCGAATTTGATTCTGTGCGATAGCGCCCCTGTGTGTTCTC
GTTATGTTGAGGAAAAAAATAATGGTTGCTAAGAGATTCGAACTCTTGCATCTTACGATACCTGAGTATT
CCCACAGTTAACTGCGGTCAAGATATTTCTTGAATCAGGCGCCTTAGACCGCTCGGCCAAACAACCAATT
ACTTGTTGAGAAATAGAGTATAATTATCCTATAAATATAACGTTTTTGAACACACATGAACAAGGAAGTA
CAGGACAATTGATTTTCGATCGGATGTGCTGCAAGGCGATTAAGTTGGGTAACGCCAGGGTTTTCCCAGT
CACGACGTTGTAAAACGACGGCCAGTGAATTGTAATACGACTCACTATAGGGCGAATTGGAGAAACAGAA
TAATATATAAACCTGTATAATATAACCTTGAAGACTATATTTCTTTTCGCGGCCGCCTATAGGGCGAATT
GGAGCTCCACCGCGGTGGCTCTAGAACTAGTGGATCCCCCGGGCTGCAGGAATTCGATATCAAGCTTATC
GATACCGTCGACCTCGAGGGGGGGCCCGGTACCCAGCTTCGGCCGTATTTACAGATAACGATGTCGTTAT
TATATATATATATATATATTGTCACTTGTACCCAGCTTTTGTTCCCTTTAGTGAGGGTTAATTTCGAGCT
TGGCGTAATCATGGTCATAGCTGTTTCCTGTGTGAAATTGTTATCCGCTCACAACAGCTGTAATATATAG
TAGTAACCTGAAAAATAGTCAATGCCCGTGGTTCATTTGCCAATAGAACAGTCGATGTGATCAATGTACA
CGAAAGTCAATATAAAATATCCAAATAGCCAATGGTGTCAGGACGGCTAAGGCAAATGCAACTTTGAAAT
ACTTATTCGGTTTGCATCTTGGCGCGCCTCTTCCTGCAGGCATTAATGAATCGGCCAACGCGCGGGGAGA
GGCGGTTTGCGTATTGGGCGCTCTTCCGCTTCCTCGCTCACTGACTCGCTGCGCTCGGTCGTTCGGCTGC
GGCGAGCGGTATCAGCTCACTCAAAGGCGGTAATACGGTTATCCACAGAATCAGGGGATAACGCAGGAAA
GAACATGTGAGCAAAAGGCCAGCAAAAGGCCAGGAACCGTAAAAAGGCCGCGTTGCTGGCGTTTTTCCAT
AGGCTCCGCCCCCCTGACGAGCATCACAAAAATCGACGCTCAAGTCAGAGGTGGCGAAACCCGACAGGAC
TATAAAGATACCAGGCGTTTCCCCCTGGAAGCTCCCTCGTGCGCTCTCCTGTTCCGACCCTGCCGCTTAC
CGGATACCTGTCCGCCTTTCTCCCTTCGGGAAGCGTGGCGCTTTCTCATAGCTCACGCTGTAGGTATCTC
AGTTCGGTGTAGGTCGTTCGCTCCAAGCTGGGCTGTGTGCACGAACCCCCCGTTCAGCCCGACCGCTGCG
CCTTATCCGGTAACTATCGTCTTGAGTCCAACCCGGTAAGACACGACTTATCGCCACTGGCAGCAGCCAC
TGGTAACAGGATTAGCAGAGCGAGGTATGTAGGCGGTGCTACAGAGTTCTTGAAGTGGTGGCCTAACTAC
GGCTACACTAGAAGAACAGTATTTGGTATCTGCGCTCTGCTGAAGCCAGTTACCTTCGGAAAAAGAGTTG
GTAGCTCTTGATCCGGCAAACAAACCACCGCTGGTAGCGGTGGTTTTTTTGTTTGCAAGCAGCAGATTAC
GCGCAGAAAAAAAGGATCTCAAGAAGATCCTTTGATCTTTTGTTTAAACCTACGGGGTCTGACGCTCAGT
GGAACGAAAACTCACGTTAAGGGATTTTGGTCATGAGATTATCAAAAAGGATCTTCACCTAGATCCTTTT
AAATTAAAAATGAAGTTTTAAATCAATCTAAAGTATATATGAGTAAACTTGGTCTGACAGTTACCAATGC
TTAATCAGTGAGGCACCTATCTCAGCGATCTGTCTATTTCGTTCATCCATAGTTGCCTGACTCCCCGTCG
TGTAGATAACTACGATACGGGAGGGCTTACCATCTGGCCCCAGTGCTGCAATGATACCGCGAGACCCACG
CTCACCGGCTCCAGATTTATCAGCAATAAACCAGCCAGCCGGAAGGGCCGAGCGCAGAAGTGGTCCTGCA
ACTTTATCCGCCTCCATCCAGTCTATTAATTGTTGCCGGGAAGCTAGAGTAAGTAGTTCGCCAGTTAATA
GTTTGCGCAACGTTGTTGCCATTGCTACAGGCATCGTGGTGTCACGCTCGTCGTTTGGTATGGCTTCATT
CAGCTCCGGTTCCCAACGATCAAGGCGAGTTACATGATCCCCCATGTTGTGCAAAAAAGCGGTTAGCTCC
TTCGGTCCTCCGATGGTTGTCAGAAGTAAGTTGGCCGCAGTGTTATCACTCATGGTTATGGCAGCACTGC
ATAATTCTCTTACTGTCATGCCATCCGTAAGATGCTTTTCTGTGACTGGTGAGTACTCAACCAAGTCATT
CTGAGAATAGTGTATGCGGCGACCGAGTTGCTCTTGCCCGGCGTCAATACGGGATAATACCGCGCCACAT
AGCAGAACTTTAAAAGTGCTCATCATTGGAAAACGTTCTTCGGGGCGAAAACTCTCAAGGATCTTACCGC
TGTTGAGATCCAGTTCGATGTAACCCACTCGTGCACCCAACTGATCTTCAGCATCTTTTACTTTCACCAG
CGTTTCTGGGTGAGCAAAAACAGGAAGGCAAAATGCCGCAAAAAAGGGAATAAGGGCGACACGGAAATGT
TGAATACTCATACTCTTCCTTTTTCAATATTATTGAAGCATTTATCAGGGTTATTGTCTCATGAGCGGAT
ACATATTTGAATGTATTTAGAAAAATAAACAAATAGGGGTTCCGCGCACATTTCCCCGAAAAGTGCCACC
T
