>Addgene plasmid #64525 | pRG215 | addgene partial sequence | sequence record 111052 | DK060425_1 5'-TCCTTAAACCTGTCTTGTAA-3'
GGTCCTTTTCATCACGTGCTATAAAAATAATTATAATTTAAATTTTTTAATATAAATATATAAATTAAAA
ATAGAAAGTAAAAAAAGAAATTAAAGAAAAAATAGTTTTTGTTTTCCGAAGATGTAAAAGACTCTAGGGG
GATCGCCAACAAATACTACCTTTTATCTTGCTCTTCCTGCTCTCAGGTATTAATGCCGAATTGTTTCATC
TTGTCTGTGTAGAAGACCACACACGAAAATCCTGTGATTTTACATTTTACTTATCGTTAATCGAATGTAT
ATCTATTTAATCTGCTTTTCTTGTCTAATAAATATATATGTAAAGTACGCTTTTTGTTGAAATTTTTTAA
ACCTTTGTTTATTTTTTTTTCTTCATTCCGTAACTCTTCTACCTTCTTTATTTACTTTCTAAAATCCAAA
TACAAAACATAAAAATAAATAAACACAGAGTAAATTCCCAAATTATTCCATCATTAAAAGATACGAGGCG
CGTGTAAGTTACAGGCAAGCGATCCGTCTTAATTAACTCTGGCGCGCCTAACTTTTTGTGTGGTGCCCTC
CTCCTTGTCAATATTAATGTTAAAGTGCAATTCTTTTTCCTTATCACGTTGAGCCATTAGTATCAATTTG
CTTACCTGTATTCCTTTACATCCTCCTTTTTCTCCTTCTTGATAAATGTATGTAGATTGCGTATATAGTT
TCGTCTACCCTATGAACATATTCCATTTTGTAATTTCGTGTCGCATATGTTTCTATTATGAATTTCATTT
ATAAAGTTTATGTACAAATATCATAAAAAAAGAGAATCTTTTTAAGCAAGGATTTTCTTAACTTCTTCGG
CGACAGCATCACCGACTTCGGTGGTACTGTTGGAACCACCTAAATCACCAGTTCTGATACCTGCATCCAA
AACCTTTTTAACTGCATCTTCAATGGCCTTACCTTCTTCAGGCAAGTTCAATGACAATTTCAACATCATT
GCAGCAGACAAGATAGTGGCGATAGGGTTGACCTTATTCTTTGGCAAATCTGGAGCAGAACCGTGGCATG
GTTCGTACAAACCAAATGCGGTGTTCTTGTCTGGCAAAGA
