>Addgene plasmid #64525 | pRG215 | addgene partial sequence | sequence record 111054 | M13pUC-Rev 5'-AGCGGATAACAATTTCACACAGG-3'
GACCATGATTACGCCAAGCTCGAAATTAACCCTCACTAAAGGGAACAAAAGCTGGGTACAAGTGACAATA
TATATATATATATATAATAACGACATCGTTATCTGTAAATACGGCCGAAGCTGGGTACCGGGCCCCCCCT
CGAGGTCGACGGTATCGATAAGCTTGATATCGAATTCCTGCAGCCCGGGGGATCCACTAGTTCTAGAGCC
ACCGCGGTGGAGCTCCAATTCGCCCTATAGGCGGCCGCGAAAAGAAATATAGTCTTCAAGGTTATATTAT
ACAGGTTTATATATTATTCTGTTTCTCCAATTCGCCCTATAGTGAGTCGTATTACAATTCACTGGCCGTC
GTTTTACAACGTCGTGACTGGGAAAACCCTGGCGTTACCCAACTTAATCGCCTTGCAGCACATCCGATCG
AAAATCAATTGTCCTGTACTTCCTTGTTCATGTGTGTTCAAAAACGTTATATTTATAGGATAATTATACT
CTATTTCTCAACAAGTAATTGGTTGTTTGGCCGAGCGGTCTAAGGCGCCTGATTCAAGAAATATCTTGAC
CGCAGTTAACTGTGGGAATACTCAGGTATCGTAAGATGCAAGAGTTCGAATCTCTTAGCAACCATTATTT
TTTTCCTCAACATAACGAGAACACACAGGGGCGCTATCGCACAGAATCAAATTCGATGACTGGAAATTTT
TTGTTAATTTCAGAGGTCGCCTGACGCATATACCTTTTTCAACTGAAAAATTGGGAGAAAAAGGAAAGGT
GAGAGCGCCGGAACCGGCTTTTCATATAGAATAGAGAAGCGTTCATGACTAAATGCTTGCATCACAATAC
TTGAAGTTGACAATATTATTTAAGGACCTATTGTTTTTTCCAATAGGTGGTTAGCAATCGTCTTACTTTC
TAACTTTTCTTACCTTTTACATTTCAGCAATATATATATATATTTCAAGGATATACCATTCTAATGTCTG
CCCCTAAGAAGATCGTCGTTTTGCCAGGTGACCACGTTGGTCAAGAAATCACAGCCGAAGCCATTAAGGT
TCTTAAAGCTATTTCTGATGTTCGTTCCAATGTCAAGTTCGATTTCCAAAATCATTTAATTGGTGGTGCT
GCTATC
